Addgene plasmid #23377: pDONR223-FLJ40852
Depositing lab: William Hahn & David Root. Depositing organization: Dana-Farber Cancer Institute. Publication: COT drives resistance to RAF inhibition through MAP kinase pathway reactivation. Johannessen CM, Boehm JS, Kim SY, Thomas SR, Wardwell L, Johnson LA, Emery CM, Stransky N, Cogdill AP, Barretina J, Caponigro G, Hieronymus H, Murray RR, Salehi-Ashtiani K, Hill DE, Vidal M, Zhao JJ, Yang X, Alkan O, Kim S, Harris JL, Wilson CJ, Myer VE, Finan PM, Root DE, Roberts TM, Golub T, Flaherty KT, Dummer R, Weber BL, Sellers WR, Schlegel R, Wargo JA, Hahn WC, Garraway LA. Nature. 2010 Dec 16;468(7326):968-72. doi: 10.1038/nature09627 PubMed 21107320.
Backbone
  Vector backbone: pDONR223
  Backbone manufacturer: Invitrogen
  Backbone size w/o insert (bp): 5005
  Vector type: Gateway Donor vector
Growth in bacteria
  Bacterial resistance: Spectinomycin, 50 μg/mL
  Growth temperature: 37°C
  Growth strain: DH5alpha
  Copy number: High Copy
Gene/Insert
  Gene/Insert name: FLJ40852 (alt name: hypothetical protein FLJ40852)
  Species: H. sapiens (human)
  Insert size (bp): 244
  Entrez Gene: FLJ40852
  Cloning method: Gateway Cloning
  Sequencing primers: 5′ M13pUC-fwd; 3′ M13rev
Terms and licenses: Academic/Nonprofit Terms; Industry Terms: Not Available to Industry
Depositor comments: The ORF has no Stop codon. This design enables easy recombination into a destination vector to add an epitope tag of choice and Stop codon to the ORF. Do NOT use this plasmid directly for transfections. A set of 4 custom lentiviral vectors is available ( pLX301 (http://www.addgene.org/25895/) , pLX302 (http://www.addgene.org/25896/) , pLX303 (http://www.addgene.org/25897/) , pLX304 (http://www.addgene.org/25890/) ) to be used to express these ORFs in mammalian cells. These plasmids are not included in the kit and must be ordered separately.
How to cite: pDONR223-FLJ40852 was a gift from William Hahn & David Root (Addgene plasmid # 23377 ; http://n2t.net/addgene:23377 ; RRID:Addgene_23377)
