[The description below was written by a language model from this plasmid's Addgene catalogue record.]
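Description:
pDONR223-FLJ40852 is a Gateway entry-type clone built in the Invitrogen pDONR223 donor backbone (about 5 kb without insert). It carries a short human open reading frame, recorded as 244 bp, for the hypothetical protein FLJ40852. The plasmid is maintained at high copy in standard E. coli cloning strains and is selected with spectinomycin. The insert was introduced by Gateway recombination, so it would be expected to sit between recombination attachment sites that allow transfer into compatible destination vectors. It can be sequence-verified from flanking M13 forward and reverse primer sites. No feature table is provided, so the exact att sites, origin of replication and other backbone elements are not itemised in the record.

The ORF was deliberately cloned without a stop codon. This "open" configuration lets it be recombined in frame into a destination vector that supplies a C-terminal epitope tag and the terminating codon. The donor backbone is a shuttle and storage vector, and no promoter driving the insert in mammalian cells is recorded. The depositor states explicitly that it should not be transfected directly. Instead, the ORF is meant to be moved into expression vectors, and the depositors point to a companion set of four custom lentiviral destination vectors (the pLX301–pLX304 series) for expression in mammalian cells. The clone belongs to an ORF collection associated with a study of resistance to RAF inhibition through reactivation of the MAP kinase pathway, which suggests use in gain-of-function expression screening. The record gives no functional information about FLJ40852 itself.
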