>Addgene plasmid #23377 | pDONR223-FLJ40852 | depositor partial sequence | sequence record 10982 | Author sequence
ATGGGGAAAGCGCGAATGCAGTCCCCCACTACAACAAATTATGCAGTCGAGTTTTCCACATTTGGGAATA
TCACAGGGGTCAGCACATCCGGAGTGCAATCGATGAGCCCCACGCTGGGAAAAACCACCTTCGTGATCAT
GGTATCTTCCCTGCCAGAGAGAAACCAATCAGCTTCATTTTCAACTTCTTCTATGACTCCAGAGGATTCA
CTTTGCATCTTGTGACAAATGAATATATTACCTTG
