>Addgene plasmid #23377 | pDONR223-FLJ40852 | addgene partial sequence | sequence record 29231 | 23377 with M13pUC-fwd
AGCTCGGGCCCAATAATGATTTTATTTTGACTGATAGTGACCTGTTCGTTGCAACAAATTGATGAGCAAT
GCTTTTTTATAATGCCAACTTTGTACAAAAAAGTTGGCACCATGGGGAAAGCGCGAATGCAGTCCCCCAC
TACAACAAATTATGCAGTCGAGTTTTCCACATTTGGGAATATCACAGGGGTCAGCACATCCGGAGTGCAA
TCGATGAGCCCCACGCTGGGAAAAACCACCTTCGTGATCATGGTATCTTCCCTGCCAGAGAGAAACCAAT
CAGCTTCATTTTCAACTTCTTCTATGACTCCAGAGGATTCACTTTGCATCTTGTGACAAATGAATATATT
ACCTTGCCAACTTTCTTGTACAAAGTTGGCATTATAAGAAAGCATTGCTTATCAATTTGTTGCAACGAAC
AGGTCACTATCAGTCAAAATAAAATCATTATTTGCCATCCAGCTGATATCCCCTATAGTGAGTCGTATTA
CATGGTCATAGCTGTTTCCTGGCAGCTCTGGCCCGTGTCTCAAAATCTCTGATGTTACATTGCACAAGAT
AAAAATATATCATCATGCCTCCTCTAGACCAGCCAGGACAGAAATGCCTC
